Addgene plasmid #128233: pMC037-HisMS2_PLP_pac
Purpose: Expression construct for MS2 phage like particles with Esp3I cloning sites for packaged RNA.
Depositing lab: Paul Freemont. Depositing organization: Imperial College London. Publication: Bacteriophage MS2 displays unreported capsid variability assembling T = 4 and mixed capsids. de Martin Garrido N, Crone MA, Ramlaul K, Simpson PA, Freemont PS, Aylett CHS. Mol Microbiol. 2019 Oct 16. doi: 10.1111/mmi.14406. PubMed 31618483.
Backbone
  Vector backbone: pMX
  Backbone manufacturer: Life Technologies
  Backbone size w/o insert (bp): 2200
  Total vector size (bp): 4630
  Vector type: Bacterial Expression
Growth in bacteria
  Bacterial resistance: Kanamycin, 50 μg/mL
  Growth temperature: 30°C
  Growth strain: DH5alpha
  Copy number: High Copy
Gene/Insert 1
  Gene/Insert name: Maturation Protein (alt name: A-Protein)
  Species: MS2 Phage
  Promoter: T7
  Cloning method: Restriction Enzyme; 5′ cloning site BsaI (destroyed during cloning); 3′ cloning site BsaI (destroyed during cloning)
  Sequencing primers: 5′ GATGTGCTGCAAGGCGATTAAGTTG; 3′ ctatggaaaaacgccagcaacg
Gene/Insert 2
  Gene/Insert name: Coat Protein Dimer
  Species: Synthetic
  Insert size (bp): 801
  Promoter: T7
  Cloning method: Restriction Enzyme; 5′ cloning site BsaI (destroyed during cloning); 3′ cloning site BsaI (destroyed during cloning)
  Sequencing primers: 5′ GATGTGCTGCAAGGCGATTAAGTTG; 3′ ctatggaaaaacgccagcaacg
How to cite: pMC037-HisMS2_PLP_pac was a gift from Paul Freemont (Addgene plasmid # 128233 ; http://n2t.net/addgene:128233 ; RRID:Addgene_128233)
