[The description below was written by a language model from this plasmid's Addgene catalogue record and pLannotate feature annotations shown in this document.]
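Description:
pMC037-HisMS2_PLP_pac is a bacterial expression plasmid of about 4.6 kb built on the pMX backbone for producing bacteriophage MS2 phage-like particles in E. coli. It is maintained at high copy through a ColE1/pUC-type origin and selected with kanamycin via an aminoglycoside phosphotransferase gene driven by the AmpR (bla) promoter. Short remnants of an M13 origin, lacZα, lacI and an RSF origin are annotated in the backbone but are only fragments and are unlikely to be functional.

The payload consists of two T7-driven transcription units assembled by BsaI cloning, with the sites destroyed in the process. The first begins with a T7 promoter followed by a lac operator, which allows lac repressor control and IPTG induction, and a T7 gene 10 ribosome binding site. It encodes the MS2 maturation protein (A-protein), followed by a synthetic coat protein dimer of roughly 800 bp, and ends at a T7 terminator. In the feature table, the dimer appears as one full coat protein reading frame directly followed by a second copy that is interrupted by a 6xHis tag, so the affinity tag sits internally in the second half of the fused dimer, presumably giving a handle for purifying assembled particles. The second unit is a short cassette with its own T7 promoter, an MS2 stem loop (the "pac" site recognised by coat protein) and a T7 terminator. According to the record, this cassette carries Esp3I cloning sites, though they are not annotated in the table, so that a user-chosen RNA sequence can be inserted, transcribed alongside the stem loop and packaged into the capsids. The plasmid comes from work examining MS2 capsid assembly variability.
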