Features (pLannotate 1.2.2; 20 found; start..end, strand, type, name):
      3..134     -  rep_origin     M13 ori (fragment): M13 bacteriophage origin of replication; arrow indicates direction of (+) strand synthesis
    155..311     -  CDS            lacZα (fragment): LacZα fragment of β-galactosidase; lacZ fragment
    314..332     +  promoter       T7 promoter: promoter for bacteriophage T7 RNA polymerase
    333..357     +  protein_bind   lac operator: The lac repressor binds to the lac operator to inhibit transcription in E. coli. This inhibition can be relieved by adding lactose or isopropyl-β-D-thiogalactopyranoside (IPTG). lac repressor encoded by lacI
    366..395     +  promoter       lac promoter: promoter for the E. coli lac operon
    415..437     +  RBS            RBS: efficient ribosome binding site from bacteriophage T7 gene 10 (Olins and Rangwala, 1989)
    497..1672    +  CDS            A: MATA_BPMS2 - Experimental evidence at protein level: Swiss-Prot protein existence level 1. The maturation protein is required for the typical attachment of the phage to the side of the bacterial pili (PubMed:23810697). Binds to sequences located toward each end of the genome, hence circularizing it (PubMed:26608810). The RNA genome-maturation protein A complex is released from the capsid upon host receptor binding (PubMed:23810697). Maturation protein A enters the cell along with the viral RNA (PubMed:4551992). From Escherichia phage MS2 (Bacteriophage MS2).
   1699..2088    +  CDS            CAPSD_BPMS2: Experimental evidence at protein level: Swiss-Prot protein existence level 1. Acts as a translational repressor of viral replicase synthesis late in infection. This latter function is the result of capsid protein interaction with an RNA hairpin which contains the replicase ribosome-binding site. From Escherichia phage MS2 (Bacteriophage MS2).
   2090..2126    +  CDS            MS2 (fragment): bacteriophage MS2 coat protein binds to a specific stem-loop structure in the viral RNA (Peabody, 1993)
   2131..2148    +  CDS            7xHis (fragment): 6xHis affinity tag
   2155..2499    +  CDS            MS2 (fragment): bacteriophage MS2 coat protein binds to a specific stem-loop structure in the viral RNA (Peabody, 1993)
   2527..2574    +  terminator     T7 terminator: transcription terminator for bacteriophage T7 RNA polymerase
   2620..2638    +  promoter       T7 promoter: promoter for bacteriophage T7 RNA polymerase
   2658..2676    +  misc_RNA       MS2 stem loop: stem loop that binds the bacteriophage MS2 coat protein
   2691..2738    +  terminator     T7 terminator: transcription terminator for bacteriophage T7 RNA polymerase
   2744..2791    -  CDS            lacI (fragment): lac repressor; lacI; The lac repressor binds to the lac operator to inhibit transcription in E. coli. This inhibition can be relieved by adding lactose or isopropyl-β-D-thiogalactopyranoside (IPTG).
   2828..2868    -  rep_origin     RSF ori (fragment): Plasmids containing the RSF 1030 origin of replication can be propagated in E. coli cells that contain additional plasmids with compatible origins.
   2946..3531    -  rep_origin     ori: high-copy-number ColE1/pMB1/pBR322/pUC origin of replication
   3705..4499    -  CDS            NeoR/KanR: aminoglycoside phosphotransferase confers resistance to neomycin, kanamycin, and G418 (Geneticin®)
   4500..4604    -  promoter       AmpR promoter: bla
>Addgene plasmid #128233 | pMC037-HisMS2_PLP_pac | addgene full sequence | sequence record 252011 | Addgene NGS Result
CTAAATTGTAAGCGTTAATATTTTGTTAAAATTCGCGTTAAATTTTTGTTAAATCAGCTCATTTTTTAAC
CAATAGGCCGAAATCGGCAAAATCCCTTATAAATCAAAAGAATAGACCGAGATAGGGTTGAGTGGCCGCT
ACAGGGCGCTCCCATTCGCCATTCAGGCTGCGCAACTGTTGGGAAGGGCGTTTCGGTGCGGGCCTCTTCG
CTATTACGCCAGCTGGCGAAAGGGGGATGTGCTGCAAGGCGATTAAGTTGGGTAACGCCAGGGTTTTCCC
AGTCACGACGTTGTAAAACGACGGCCAGTGAGGTAATACGACTCACTATAGGGGAATTGTGAGCGGATAA
CAATTCCCCTCTAGATTTACACTTTATGCTTCCGGCTCGTATGTTTCTAGAGAATTCAAATAATTTTGTT
TAACTTTAAGAAGGAGATTTAAATTGGCTATCGCTGTAGGTAGCCGGAATTCCATTCCTAGGAGGTTTGA
CCTGTGCGAGCTTTTAGTACCCTTGATAGGGAGAACGAAACCTTCGTCCCCTCCGTTCGCGTTTACGCGG
ACGGTGAGACTGAAGATAACTCATTCTCTTTAAAATATCGTTCGAACTGGACTCCCGGTCGTTTTAACTC
GACTGGGGCCAAAACGAAACAGTGGCACTACCCCTCTCCGTATTCACGGGGGGCGTTAAGTGTCACATCG
ATAGATCAAGGTGCCTACAAGCGAAGTGGGTCATCGTGGGGTCGCCCGTACGAGGAGAAAGCCGGTTTCG
GCTTCTCCCTCGACGCACGCTCCTGCTACAGCCTCTTCCCTGTAAGCCAAAACTTGACTTACATCGAAGT
GCCGCAGAACGTTGCGAACCGGGCGTCGACCGAAGTCCTGCAAAAGGTCACCCAGGGTAATTTTAACCTT
GGTGTTGCTTTAGCAGAGGCCAGGTCGACAGCCTCACAACTCGCGACGCAAACCATTGCGCTCGTGAAGG
CGTACACTGCCGCTCGTCGCGGTAATTGGCGCCAGGCGCTCCGCTACCTTGCCCTAAACGAAGATCGAAA
GTTTCGATCAAAACACGTGGCCGGCAGATGGTTGGAGTTGCAGTTCGGTTGGTTACCACTAATGAGTGAT
ATCCAGGGTGCATATGAGATGCTTACGAAGGTTCACCTTCAAGAGTTTCTTCCTATGAGAGCCGTACGTC
AGGTCGGTACTAACATCAAGTTAGATGGCCGTCTGTCGTATCCAGCTGCAAACTTCCAGACAACGTGCAA
CATATCGCGACGTATCGTGATATGGTTTTACATAAACGATGCACGTTTGGCATGGTTGTCGTCCCTAGGT
ATCTTGAACCCACTAGGTATAGTGTGGGAAAAGGTGCCTTTCTCATTCGTTGTCGACTGGCTCCTACCTG
TAGGTAACATGCTCGAGGGCCTTACGGCCCCCGTGGGATGCTCCTACATGTCAGGAACAGTTACTGACGT
AATAACGGGTGAGTCCATCATAAGCGTTGACGCTCCCTACGGGTGGACTGTGGAGAGACAGGGCACTGCT
AAGGCCCAAATCTCAGCCATGCATCGAGGGGTACAATCCGTATGGCCAACAACTGGCGCGTACGTAAAGT
CTCCTTTCTCGATGGTCCATACCTTAGATGCGTTAGCATTAATCAGGCAACGGCTCTCTAGATAGAGCCC
TCAACCGGAGTTTGAAGCATGGCTTCTAACTTTACTCAGTTCGTTCTCGTCGACAATGGCGGAACTGGCG
ACGTGACTGTCGCCCCAAGCAACTTCGCTAACGGGGTCGCTGAATGGATCAGCTCTAACTCGCGTTCACA
GGCTTACAAAGTAACCTGTAGCGTTCGTCAGAGCTCTGCGCAGAATCGCAAATACACCATCAAAGTCGAG
GTGCCTAAAGTGGCAACCCAGACTGTTGGTGGTGTAGAGCTTCCTGTAGCCGCATGGCGTTCGTACTTAA
ATATGGAACTAACCATTCCAATTTTCGCTACGAATTCCGACTGCGAGCTTATTGTTAAGGCAATGCAAGG
TCTTCTAAAAGATGGAAACCCGATTCCCTCAGCAATCGCAGCAAACTCCGGCATCTACGCTAACTTTACT
CAGTTCGTTCTCGTCGACAATGGCGGTACCCATCACCATCACCATCACGGTACCGGCGACGTGACTGTCG
CCCCAAGCAACTTCGCTAACGGGGTCGCTGAATGGATCAGCTCTAACTCGCGTTCACAGGCTTACAAAGT
AACCTGTAGCGTTCGTCAGAGCTCTGCGCAGAATCGCAAATACACCATCAAAGTCGAGGTGCCTAAAGTG
GCAACCCAGACTGTTGGTGGTGTAGAGCTTCCTGTAGCCGCATGGCGTTCGTACTTAAATATGGAACTAA
CCATTCCAATTTTCGCTACGAATTCCGACTGCGAGCTTATTGTTAAGGCAATGCAAGGTCTTCTAAAAGA
TGGAAACCCGATTCCCTCAGCAATCGCAGCAAACTCCGGCATCTACTAATAGACGCCGGCCACCGCTGAG
CAATAACTAGCATAACCCCTTGGGGCCTCTAAACGGGTCTTGAGGGGTTTTTTGTCGAACAGAAAGTAAT
CGTATTGTACACGGCCGCATAATCGAAATTAATACGACTCACTATAGGGAGACGAGGTCACGTCTCAACA
TGAGGATCACCCATGTCCGCTGAGCAATAACTAGCATAACCCCTTGGGGCCTCTAAACGGGTCTTGAGGG
GTTTTTTGTAATTTCACTGCCCGCTTTCCAGTCGGGAAACCTGTCGTGCCAGCTGCATTAACATGGTCAT
AGCTGTTTCCTTGCGTATTGGGCGCTCTCCGCTTCCTCGCTCACTGACTCGCTGCGCTCGGTCGTTCGGG
TAAAGCCTGGGGTGCCTAATGAGCAAAAGGCCAGCAAAAGGCCAGGAACCGTAAAAAGGCCGCGTTGCTG
GCGTTTTTCCATAGGCTCCGCCCCCCTGACGAGCATCACAAAAATCGACGCTCAAGTCAGAGGTGGCGAA
ACCCGACAGGACTATAAAGATACCAGGCGTTTCCCCCTGGAAGCTCCCTCGTGCGCTCTCCTGTTCCGAC
CCTGCCGCTTACCGGATACCTGTCCGCCTTTCTCCCTTCGGGAAGCGTGGCGCTTTCTCATAGCTCACGC
TGTAGGTATCTCAGTTCGGTGTAGGTCGTTCGCTCCAAGCTGGGCTGTGTGCACGAACCCCCCGTTCAGC
CCGACCGCTGCGCCTTATCCGGTAACTATCGTCTTGAGTCCAACCCGGTAAGACACGACTTATCGCCACT
GGCAGCAGCCACTGGTAACAGGATTAGCAGAGCGAGGTATGTAGGCGCTACAGAGTTCTTGAAGTGGTGG
CCTAACTACGGCTACACTAGAAGAACAGTATTTGGTATCTGCGCTCTGCTGAAGCCAGTTACCTTCGGAA
AAAGAGTTGGTAGCTCTTGATCCGGCAAACAAACCACCGCTGGTAGCGGTGGTTTTTTTGTTTGCAAGCA
GCAGATTACGCGCAGAAAAAAAGGATCTCAAGAAGATCCTTTGATCTTTTCTACGGGGTCTGACGCTCAG
TGGAACGAAAACTCACGTTAAGGGATTTTGGTCATGAGATTATCAAAAAGGATCTTCACCTAGATCCTTT
TAAATTAAAAATGAAGTTTTAAATCAATCTAAAGTATATATGAGTAAACTTGGTCTGACAGTTATTAGAA
AAATTCATCCAGCAGACGATAAAACGCAATACGCTGGCTATCCGGTGCCGCAATGCCATACAGCACCAGA
AAACGATCCGCCCATTCGCCGCCCAGTTCTTCCGCAATATCACGGGTGGCCAGCGCAATATCCTGATAAC
GATCCGCCACGCCCAGACGGCCGCAATCAATAAAGCCGCTAAAACGGCCATTTTCCACCATAATGTTCGG
CAGGCACGCATCACCATGGGTCACCACCAGATCTTCGCCATCCGGCATGCTCGCTTTCAGACGCGCAAAC
AGCTCTGCCGGTGCCAGGCCCTGATGTTCTTCATCCAGATCATCCTGATCCACCAGGCCCGCTTCCATAC
GGGTACGCGCACGTTCAATACGATGTTTCGCCTGATGATCAAACGGACAGGTCGCCGGGTCCAGGGTATG
CAGACGACGCATGGCATCCGCCATAATGCTCACTTTTTCTGCCGGCGCCAGATGGCTAGACAGCAGATCC
TGACCCGGCACTTCGCCCAGCAGCAGCCAATCACGGCCCGCTTCGGTCACCACATCCAGCACCGCCGCAC
ACGGAACACCGGTGGTGGCCAGCCAGCTCAGACGCGCCGCTTCATCCTGCAGCTCGTTCAGCGCACCGCT
CAGATCGGTTTTCACAAACAGCACCGGACGACCCTGCGCGCTCAGACGAAACACCGCCGCATCAGAGCAG
CCAATGGTCTGCTGCGCCCAATCATAGCCAAACAGACGTTCCACCCACGCTGCCGGGCTACCCGCATGCA
GGCCATCCTGTTCAATCATACTCTTCCTTTTTCAATATTATTGAAGCATTTATCAGGGTTATTGTCTCAT
GAGCGGATACATATTTGAATGTATTTAGAAAAATAAACAAATAGGGGTTCCGCGCACATTTCCCCGAAAA
GTGCCAC
